Addgene plasmid #79209: pAB085d
Purpose: Directed Evolution of Protein-Protein Interactions
Depositing lab: David Liu. Depositing organization: Harvard University. Publication: Continuous evolution of Bacillus thuringiensis toxins overcomes insect resistance. Badran AH, Guzov VM, Huai Q, Kemp MM, Vishwanath P, Kain W, Nance AM, Evdokimov A, Moshiri F, Turner KH, Wang P, Malvar T, Liu DR. Nature. 2016 May 5;533(7601):58-63. doi: 10.1038/nature17938. Epub 2016 Apr 27. PubMed 27120167.
Backbone
  Vector backbone: SC101
  Backbone manufacturer: David Liu Lab
  Backbone size w/o insert (bp): 2992
  Vector type: Bacterial Expression
Growth in bacteria
  Bacterial resistance: Ampicillin, 100 μg/mL
  Growth temperature: 37°C
  Growth strain: NEB Turbo
  Copy number: Low Copy
Gene/Insert
  Gene/Insert name: PlacZ-opt (OR1) luxAB; Ptet 434cI-TnTBR3-F3
  Species: Synthetic
  Promoter: PlacZ-opt (OR1); Ptet
  Cloning method: Ligation Independent Cloning
  Sequencing primers: 5′ n/a; 3′ n/a
Terms and licenses: Academic/Nonprofit Terms; Industry Terms: Not Available to Industry
How to cite: pAB085d was a gift from David Liu (Addgene plasmid # 79209 ; http://n2t.net/addgene:79209 ; RRID:Addgene_79209)
