[The description below was written by a language model from this plasmid's Addgene catalogue record and pLannotate feature annotations shown in this document.]
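Description:
pAB085d is a low-copy bacterial expression plasmid built on a pSC101 backbone. It replicates through the pSC101 origin together with the plasmid-encoded Rep101 (RepA) protein and is selected with ampicillin via a β-lactamase gene driven by its own promoter. The full sequence record is about 7.2 kb and carries two synthetic expression units separated by rrnB transcription terminators.

The first unit is a reporter. The catalogue describes a PlacZ-opt promoter carrying an OR1 operator, which drives luxAB, and the annotation confirms the luxA and luxB luciferase subunit genes from Photorhabdus luminescens on the forward strand. The promoter itself was not picked up by the automated annotation.

The second unit, on the opposite strand, is a Ptet-controlled fusion named 434cI-TnTBR3-F3. The feature table shows a tetA promoter with tet operator sequences, so expression should be repressible by TetR, though no tetR gene is annotated on this plasmid. A short "tight TRE" hit in the same region most likely reflects the shared tet operator sequence. Downstream, the annotation software labels a repressor-like reading frame as a fragment of phage P22 C2, probably a homology match to the 434 cI repressor named in the record, followed by a partial FLAG tag hit. The TnTBR3-F3 portion is not annotated, and the record does not define it.

The stated purpose is directed evolution of protein-protein interactions. The layout suggests a bacterial two-hybrid style luminescence readout: the DNA-binding repressor would tether the fused target at the operator, and an interacting partner supplied from elsewhere would activate luxAB. The record itself does not spell out this mechanism.
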