Features (pLannotate 1.2.2; 15 found; start..end, strand, type, name):
      1..951     -  CDS            Rep101: RepA protein needed for replication with the pSC101 origin; rep101
    999..1221    -  rep_origin     pSC101 ori: low-copy replication origin that requires the Rep101 protein
   1723..1758    -  terminator     rrnB T1 terminator (fragment): Escherichia coli rrnB; transcription terminator T1 from the E. coli rrnB gene
   1888..2967    +  CDS            luxA: LUXA1_PHOLU - Experimental evidence at protein level: Swiss-Prot protein existence level 1. Light-emitting reaction in luminous bacteria. From Photorhabdus luminescens (Xenorhabdus luminescens).
   3031..4011    +  CDS            LuxB: LuxB luciferase subunit; luxB; from the Photorhabdus luminescens bioluminescence operon
   4782..4802    -  CDS            FLAG (fragment): FLAG® epitope tag, followed by an enterokinase cleavage site
   4818..5420    -  CDS            C2 (fragment): RPC2_BPP22 - Experimental evidence at protein level: Swiss-Prot protein existence level 1. This protein allows the phage to reside inactively in the chromosome of its host bacterium. This lysogenic state is maintained by binding of regulatory protein C2 to the OR and OL operators, preventing transcription of proteins necessary for lytic development. From Salmonella phage P22 (Bacteriophage P22).
   5506..5527    -  promoter       tight TRE promoter (fragment): Tet-responsive promoter PTight, consisting of seven tet operator sequences followed by the minimal CMV promoter
   5526..5560    -  promoter       tetA promoter: contains a tet operator sequence that enables repression by TetR
   5561..5579    -  protein_bind   tet operator: tetO; bacterial operator O2 for the tetR and tetA genes tetracycline repressor TetR
   5669..5696    -  terminator     rrnB T2 terminator: transcription terminator T2 from the E. coli rrnB gene
   5788..5874    -  terminator     rrnB T1 terminator: Escherichia coli rrnB; transcription terminator T1 from the E. coli rrnB gene
   5876..5991    -  ncRNA          5S rRNA: Accession: RF00001 - 5S ribosomal RNA
   6090..6950    -  CDS            AmpR: β-lactamase; bla; confers resistance to ampicillin, carbenicillin, and related antibiotics
   6951..7055    -  promoter       AmpR promoter: bla
>Addgene plasmid #79209 | pAB085d | depositor full sequence | sequence record 148330 | Full Sequence
TCAGATCCTTCCGTATTTAGCCAGTATGTTCTCTAGTGTGGTTCGTTGTTTTTGCGTGAGCCATGAGAAC
GAACCATTGAGATCATGCTTACTTTGCATGTCACTCAAAAATTTTGCCTCAAAACTGGTGAGCTGAATTT
TTGCAGTTAAAGCATCGTGTAGTGTTTTTCTTAGTCCGTTACGTAGGTAGGAATCTGATGTAATGGTTGT
TGGTATTTTGTCACCATTCATTTTTATCTGGTTGTTCTCAAGTTCGGTTACGAGATCCATTTGTCTATCT
AGTTCAACTTGGAAAATCAACGTATCAGTCGGGCGGCCTCGCTTATCAACCACCAATTTCATATTGCTGT
AAGTGTTTAAATCTTTACTTATTGGTTTCAAAACCCATTGGTTAAGCCTTTTAAACTCATGGTAGTTATT
TTCAAGCATTAACATGAACTTAAATTCATCAAGGCTAATCTCTATATTTGCCTTGTGAGTTTTCTTTTGT
GTTAGTTCTTTTAATAACCACTCATAAATCCTCATAGAGTATTTGTTTTCAAAAGACTTAACATGTTCCA
GATTATATTTTATGAATTTTTTTAACTGGAAAAGATAAGGCAATATCTCTTCACTAAAAACTAATTCTAA
TTTTTCGCTTGAGAACTTGGCATAGTTTGTCCACTGGAAAATCTCAAAGCCTTTAACCAAAGGATTCCTG
ATTTCCACAGTTCTCGTCATCAGCTCTCTGGTTGCTTTAGCTAATACACCATAAGCATTTTCCCTACTGA
TGTTCATCATCTGAGCGTATTGGTTATAAGTGAACGATACCGTCCGTTCTTTCCTTGTAGGGTTTTCAAT
CGTGGGGTTGAGTAGTGCCACACAGCATAAAATTAGCTTGGTTTCATGCTCCGTTAAGTCATAGCGACTA
ATCGCTAGTTCATTTGCTTTGAAAACAACTAATTCAGACATACATCTCAATTGGTCTAGGTAATTTTAAT
CACTATACCAATTGAGATGGGCTAGTCAATGATAATTACTAGTCCTTTTCCTTTGAGTTGTGGGTATCTG
TAAATTCTGCTAGACCTTTGCTGGAAAACTTGTAAATTCTGCTAGACCCTCTGTAAATTCCGCTAGACCT
TTGTGTGTTTTTTTTGTTTATATTCAAGTGGTTATAATTTATAGAATAAAGAAAGAATAAAAAAAGATAA
AAAGAATAGATCCCAGCCCTGTGTATAACTCACTACTTTAGTCAGTTCCGCAGTATTACAAAAGGATGTC
GCAAACGCTGTTTGCTCCTCTACAAAACAGACCTTAAAACCCTAAAGGCTTAAGTAGCACCCTCGCAAGC
TCGGGCAAATCGCTGAATATTCCTTTTGTCTCCGACCATCAGGCACCTGAGTCGCTGTCTTTTTCGTGAC
ATTCAGTTCGCTGCGCTCACGGCTCTGGCAGTGAATGGGGGTAAATGGCACTACAGGCGCCTTTTATGGA
TTCATGCAAGGAAACTACCCATAATACAAGAAAAGCCCGTCACGGGCTTCTCAGGGCGTTTTATGGCGGG
TCTGCTATGTGGTGCTATCTGACTTTTTGCTGTTCAGCAGTTCCTGCCCTCTGATTTTCCAGTCTGACCA
CTTCGGATTATCCCGTGACAGGTCATTCAGACTGGCTAATGCACCCAGTAAGGCAGCGGTATCATCAACA
GGCTTACCCGTCGTACGGTCAAGAGGACATCCGGGCAAATGCAACGAAAGGCTCAGTCGAAAGACTGGGC
CTTTCGTTGCGCTGCGGAGACTTAGGGACCCTAATACAAGAAAGTTTGTTCATTAGGCACCCCGGGCTTT
ACACGTAATGCTTCCGGCGCGTATGTTGTGTCGACCGACCTGCAGGTGCAGTAAGGAGGAAAAAAAAATG
AAATTTGGAAACTTTTTGCTTACATACCAACCTCCCCAATTTTCCCAAACAGAGGTAATGAAACGTTTGG
TTAAATTAGGTCGCATCTCTGAGGAGTGTGGTTTTGATACCGTATGGTTACTGGAGCATCATTTCACGGA
GTTTGGTTTGCTTGGTAACCCTTATGTCGCTGCTGCATATTTACTTGGCGCGACTAAAAAATTGAATGTA
GGAACTGCCGCTATTGTTCTTCCCACAGCCCATCCAGTACGCCAACTTGAAGATGTGAATTTATTGGATC
AAATGTCAAAAGGACGATTTCGGTTTGGTATTTGCCGAGGGCTTTACAACAAGGACTTTCGCGTATTCGG
CACAGATATGAATAACAGTCGCGCCTTAGCGGAATGCTGGTACGGGCTGATAAAGAATGGCATGACAGAG
GGATATATGGAAGCTGATAATGAACATATCAAGTTCCATAAGGTAAAAGTAAACCCCGCGGCGTATAGCA
GAGGTGGCGCACCGGTTTATGTGGTGGCTGAATCAGCTTCGACGACTGAGTGGGCTGCTCAATTTGGCCT
ACCGATGATATTAAGTTGGATTATAAATACTAACGAAAAGAAAGCACAACTTGAGCTTTATAATGAAGTG
GCTCAAGAATATGGGCACGATATTCATAATATCGACCATTGCTTATCATATATAACATCTGTAGATCATG
ACTCAATTAAAGCGAAAGAGATTTGCCGGAAATTTCTGGGGCATTGGTATGATTCTTATGTGAATGCTAC
GACTATTTTTGATGATTCAGACCAAACAAGAGGTTATGATTTCAATAAAGGGCAGTGGCGTGACTTTGTA
TTAAAAGGACATAAAGATACTAATCGCCGTATTGATTACAGTTACGAAATCAATCCCGTGGGAACGCCGC
AGGAATGTATTGACATAATTCAAAAAGACATTGATGCTACAGGAATATCAAATATTTGTTGTGGATTTGA
AGCTAATGGAACAGTAGACGAAATTATTGCTTCCATGAAGCTCTTCCAGTCTGATGTCATGCCATTTCTT
AAAGAAAAACAACGTTCGCTATTATATTATGGCGGTGGCGGTAGCGGCGGTGGCGGTAGCGGCGGTGGCG
GTAGCGGCGGTGGCGGTAGCAAATTTGGATTGTTCTTCCTTAACTTCATCAATTCAACAACTGTTCAAGA
ACAGAGTATAGTTCGCATGCAGGAAATAACGGAGTATGTTGATAAGTTGAATTTTGAACAGATTTTAGTG
TATGAAAATCATTTTTCAGATAATGGTGTTGTCGGCGCTCCTCTGACTGTTTCTGGTTTTCTGCTCGGTT
TAACAGAGAAAATTAAAATTGGTTCATTAAATCACATCATTACAACTCATCATCCTGTCCGCATAGCGGA
GGAAGCTTGCTTATTGGATCAGTTAAGTGAAGGGAGATTTATTTTAGGGTTTAGTGATTGCGAAAAAAAA
GATGAAATGCATTTTTTTAATCGCCCGGTTGAATATCAACAGCAACTATTTGAAGAGTGTTATGAAATCA
TTAACGATGCTTTAACAACAGGCTATTGTAATCCAGATAACGATTTTTATAGCTTCCCTAAAATATCTGT
AAATCCCCATGCTTATACGCCAGGCGGACCTCGGAAATATGTAACAGCAACCAGTCATCATATTGTTGAG
TGGGCGGCCAAAAAAGGTATTCCTCTCATCTTTAAGTGGGATGATTCTAATGATGTTAGATATGAATATG
CTGAAAGATATAAAGCCGTTGCGGATAAATATGACGTTGACCTATCAGAGATAGACCATCAGTTAATGAT
ATTAGTTAACTATAACGAAGATAGTAATAAAGCTAAACAAGAGACGCGTGCATTTATTAGTGATTATGTT
CTTGAAATGCACCCTAATGAAAATTTCGAAAATAAACTTGAAGAAATAATTGCAGAAAACGCTGTCGGAA
ATTATACGGAGTGTATAACTGCGGCTAAGTTGGCAATTGAAAAGTGTGGTGCGAAAAGTGTATTGCTGTC
CTTTGAACCAATGAATGATTTGATGAGCCAAAAAAATGTAATCAATATTGTTGATGATAATATTAAGAAG
TACCACACGGAATATACCTAAACGGAGCCAATGTACGCAAAAAACCCCGCTTCAGCGGGGTTTTTTCGCC
AAAAAAAACCCCGCCCTGTCAGGGGCGGGGTTTTTTTTTAGGGCCCTACTGACTGTTATGTGAGGCTGTT
GTCCACGCCCAGCTCTGGGCTGGAGCCACCCACAAAGTCCTCCAGATGCAGCTCGCGAGTTAACAGGGTT
TCCTGAATCGCACGCAGCAGTATTGTGTTACTACGGAGCTGCTCGATCTCGTCGGTGGTGGCGGGCACGT
GGTTCCGTATGAAGTGCGCGCGCACCTCGGTGCGGTCGTCGCGCGCGGCGCCGCTGCTGTCCGGCGCGCG
CAGCACCGCGTCGATGTTGCACGTCAGGCTGAACACCGACGAGAACGTGTCCGCGATGAAAGCACGGTTG
GAGTCAACGACATCCAGCGTGTTGTTGAACAAGAAGTAGACTCTGTTGAGATGAGTGATCAGATAGATCT
TCACGTCAGTACGGGCTTCTGCACCACGGGTGTCTGTAGCCACGACATCGAACTCGAACATGCCGACCAT
AGTGGCGCTCGGGTTGAAGTTGAGGGACAGGACGCCGCTGCTCGGGTGCAGCGTGAAGGCGGACTCACGC
ACGCCCTCCAGCGAGGGGTCCACCACCATCGTGTCCAGGTCCATCGTGTACGTTATGTCTAGGCCTTCGG
TATGTGTCGCATGAACAGTGAGTAGTTCCCTGTTGGATGTATCCGTCTCGTAGATGCCGGCGGTGTAGAT
CTCACGCTCGAATACTGGCCGCTTGTCATCGTCGTCCTTGTAGTCTACGAATTTTACCCTCGCTTCCACG
ACAACACCGATAATCTTGCAGTTTCCGTTGATAGGAGTCATAGGCCATGAAGGATTCAGGCCTTTCAGGT
ACTTCTGACCGCCATCTATGACCAGTTTCTTGAATGTTGCTTCGTTCGCGTCAGTCAGTTTGGCTACAAC
AAGGCTTCCATTCACTGGCTCCCGTCCAGTATCTACTAACACCATATGACCTTCAGGGATGCTTTGACCT
ACAGGTGAGGTCATGGAATCACCTTCAACCTTCAGCCAGAATCCATTGCCTAATAAGTTAACGTCACTGT
CATACCATTCATCAATGTCCTTGATATCGTAGGGTTCACAAGCTTCACACCACGAACGAGCTCTAACCAT
GCTAATCAATGGATATTTCCCTTTGGGCTCAACGTGCCCAACAAATCTAACATTCGAATCAGAGGTGCCA
TTGAGCAGCCAGTCAACACTTACGCCAAGAGCTGACGCAAGTTCTGGTAAAAAGCGTGGTCGCTTAGTTT
TACCGTTTTCGAGCTGCTCTATAGACTGCTGGGTAGTCCCCACCTTTTGAGCAAGTTCAGCCTGGTTAAG
TCCAAGCTGAATTCTTTTGCTTTTTACCCTGCTGCTGATACTCATTTTTTTTTCCTCCTTACTCTAGTAA
AAGTTAAACAAAATTATTTGTAGAGGGAAACCGTTGTGGTCTCCCTTCTCTATCACTGATAGGGAGTGGT
AAAATAACTCTATCAATGATAGAGTGTCAATCTCTATCACTGATAGGGACAGCAACCACTCATAGACCTA
GGGCAGCAGATAGGGACGACGTGGTGTTAGCTGTGCTCTAGAATCCTCAGCGAGTTTGTAGAAACGCAAA
AAGGCCATCCGTCAGGATGGCCTTCTGCTTAATTTGATGCCTGGCAGTTTATGGCGGGCGTCCTGCCCGC
CACCCTCCGGGCCGTTGCTTCGCAACGTTCAAATCCGCTCCCGGCGGATTTGTCCTACTCAGGAGAGCGT
TCACCGACAAACAACAGATAAAACGAAAGGCCCAGTCTTTCGACTGAGCCTTTCGTTTTATTTGATGCCT
GGCAGTTCCCTACTCTCGCATGGGGAGACCCCACACTACCATCGGCGCTACGGCGTTTCACTTCTGAGTT
CGGCATGGGGTCAGGTGGGACCACCGCGCTACTGCCGCCAGGCAAATTCTGTTTTATCAGACCGCTTCTG
CGTTCTGATTTAATCTGTATCAGGCTGAAAATCTTCTCTCATCCGCCAAAACAGCCATGCCCATGGCGTT
TACCAATGCTTAATCAGTGAGGCACCTATCTCAGCGATCTGTCTATTTCGTTCATCCATAGTTGCCTGAC
TCCCCGTCGTGTAGATAACTACGATACGGGAGGGCTTACCATCTGGCCCCAGTGCTGCAATGATACCGCG
AGACCCACGCTCACCGGCTCCAGATTTATCAGCAATAAACCAGCCAGCCGGAAGGGCCGAGCGCAGAAGT
GGTCCTGCAACTTTATCCGCCTCCATCCAGTCTATTAATTGTTGCCGGGAAGCTAGAGTAAGTAGTTCGC
CAGTTAATAGTTTGCGCAACGTTGTTGCCATTGCTACAGGCATCGTGGTGTCACGCTCGTCGTTTGGTAT
GGCTTCATTCAGCTCCGGTTCCCAACGATCAAGGCGAGTTACATGATCCCCCATGTTGTGCAAAAAAGCG
GTTAGCTCCTTCGGTCCTCCGATCGTTGTCAGAAGTAAGTTGGCCGCAGTGTTATCACTCATGGTTATGG
CAGCACTGCATAATTCTCTTACTGTCATGCCATCCGTAAGATGCTTTTCTGTGACTGGTGAGTACTCAAC
CAAGTCATTCTGAGAATAGTGTATGCGGCGACCGAGTTGCTCTTGCCCGGCGTCAATACGGGATAATACC
GCGCCACATAGCAGAACTTTAAAAGTGCTCATCATTGGAAAACGTTCTTCGGGGCGAAAACTCTCAAGGA
TCTTACCGCTGTTGAGATCCAGTTCGATGTAACCCACTCGTGCACCCAACTGATCTTCAGCATCTTTTAC
TTTCACCAGCGTTTCTGGGTGAGCAAAAACAGGAAGGCAAAATGCCGCAAAAAAGGGAATAAGGGCGACA
CGGAAATGTTGAATACTCATACTCTTCCTTTTTCAATATTATTGAAGCATTTATCAGGGTTATTGTCTCA
TGAGCGGATACATATTTGAATGTATTTAGAAAAATAAACAAATAGGGGTTCCGCGCACATTTCCCCGAAA
AGTGCCACCTGACGTCTAAGAAACCATTATTATCATGACATTAACCTATAAAAATAGGCGTATCACGAGG
CCCTTAGGCCAAATAGGCCGT
