>Addgene plasmid #79209 | pAB085d | addgene partial sequence | sequence record 151278 | pCL52_2-F 5'-GCTTCTCAGGGCGTTTTATG-3'
GGGACCCTAATACAAGAAAGTTTGTTCATTAGGCACCCCGGGCTTTACACGTAATGCTTCCGGCGCGTAT
GTTGTGTCGACCGACCTGCAGGTGCAGTAAGGAGGAAAAAAAAATGAAATTTGGAAACTTTTTGCTTACA
TACCAACCTCCCCAATTTTCCCAAACAGAGGTAATGAAACGTTTGGTTAAATTAGGTCGCATCTCTGAGG
AGTGTGGTTTTGATACCGTATGGTTACTGGAGCATCATTTCACGGAGTTTGGTTTGCTTGGTAACCCTTA
TGTCGCTGCTGCATATTTACTTGGCGCGACTAAAAAATTGAATGTAGGAACTGCCGCTATTGTTCTTCCC
ACAGCCCATCCAGTACGCCAACTTGAAGA
