>Addgene plasmid #79209 | pAB085d | addgene partial sequence | sequence record 151279 | Amp-F 5'-AAGCCCTCCCGTATCGTAGT-3'
ATAGACAGATCGCTGAGATAGGTGCCTCACTGATTAAGCATTGGTAAACGCCATGGGCATGGCTGTTTTG
GCGGATGAGAGAAGATTTTCAGCCTGATACAGATTAAATCAGAACGCAGAAGCGGTCTGATAAAACAGAA
TTTGCCTGGCGGCAGTAGCGCGGTGGTCCCACCTGACCCCATGCCGAACTCAGAAGTGAAACGCCGTAGC
GCCGATGGTAGTGTGGGGTCTCCCCATGCGAGAGTAGGGAACTGCCAGGCATCAAATAAAACGAAAGGCT
CAGTCGAAAGACTGGGCCTTTCGTTTTATCTGTTGTTTGTCGGTGAACGCTCTCCTGAGTAGGACAAATC
CGCCGGGAGCGGATTTGAACGTTGCGAAGCAACGGCCCGGAGGGTGGCGGG
