>Addgene plasmid #79209 | pAB085d | addgene partial sequence | sequence record 152339 | LuxB-F 5'-gtcctttgaaccaatgaatg-3'
TATTGTTGATGATAATATTAAGAAGTACCACACGGAATATACCTAAACGGAGCCAATGTACGCAAAAAAC
CCCGCTTCAGCGGGGTTTTTTCGCCAAAAAAAACCCCGCCCTGTCAGGGGCGGGGTTTTTTTTTAGGGCC
CTACTGACTGTTATGTGAGGCTGTTGTCCACGCCCAGCTCTGGGCTGGAGCCACCCACAAAGTCCTCCAG
ATGCAGCTCGCGAGTTAACAGGGTTTCCTGAATCGCACGCAGCAGTATTGTGTTACTACGGAGCTGCTCG
ATCTCGTCGGTGGTGGCGGGCACGTGGTTCCGTATGAAGTGCGCGCGCACCTCGGTGCGGTCGTCGCGCG
CGGCGCCGCTGCTGTCCGGCGCGCGCAGCACCGCGTCGATGTTGCACGTCAGGCTGAACACCGACGAGAA
CGTGTCCGCGATGAAAGCACGGTTGGAGTCAACGACATCCAGCGTGTTGTTGAACAAGAAGTAGACTCTG
TTGAGATGAGTGATCAGATAGATCTTCACGTCAGTACGGGCTTCTGCACCACGGGTGTCTGTAGCCACGA
CATCGAACTCGAACATGCCGACCATAGTGGCGCTCGGGTTGAAGTTGAGGGACAGGACGCCGCTGCTCGG
GTGCAGCGTGAAGGCGGACTCACGCACGCCCTCCAGCGAGGGGTCCACCACCATCGTGTCCAGGTCCATC
GTG
